>Addgene plasmid #110373 | pcDNA5/FRT/TO/Flag-mKO2-HuR.DelHNS | addgene full sequence | sequence record 213400 | Addgene NGS Result
GACATTGATTATTGACTAGTTATTAATAGTAATCAATTACGGGGTCATTAGTTCATAGCCCATATATGGA
GTTCCGCGTTACATAACTTACGGTAAATGGCCCGCCTGGCTGACCGCCCAACGACCCCCGCCCATTGACG
TCAATAATGACGTATGTTCCCATAGTAACGCCAATAGGGACTTTCCATTGACGTCAATGGGTGGAGTATT
TACGGTAAACTGCCCACTTGGCAGTACATCAAGTGTATCATATGCCAAGTACGCCCCCTATTGACGTCAA
TGACGGTAAATGGCCCGCCTGGCATTATGCCCAGTACATGACCTTATGGGACTTTCCTACTTGGCAGTAC
ATCTACGTATTAGTCATCGCTATTACCATGGTGATGCGGTTTTGGCAGTACATCAATGGGCGTGGATAGC
GGTTTGACTCACGGGGATTTCCAAGTCTCCACCCCATTGACGTCAATGGGAGTTTGTTTTGGCACCAAAA
TCAACGGGACTTTCCAAAATGTCGTAACAACTCCGCCCCATTGACGCAAATGGGCGGTAGGCGTGTACGG
TGGGAGGTCTATATAAGCAGAGCTCTCCCTATCAGTGATAGAGATCTCCCTATCAGTGATAGAGATCGTC
GACGAGCTCGTTTAGTGAACCGTCAGATCGCCTGGAGACGCCATCCACGCTGTTTTGACCTCCATAGAAG
ACACCGGGACCGATCCAGCCTCCGGACTCTAGCGTTTAAACTTAAGCTGCCACCATGGACTACAAGGACG
ACGATGACAAGAAGAAGCTTATGGTGAGCGTGATCAAGCCCGAGATGAAGATGAGGTACTACATGGACGG
CTCCGTCAATGGGCATGAGTTCACAATCGAGGGTGAGGGCACAGGCAGACCTTACGAGGGACATCAGGAG
ATGACACTGCGCGTCACAATGGCCGAGGGCGGGCCAATGCCTTTCGCCTTCGACCTGGTGTCCCACGTGT
TCTGTTACGGCCACAGAGTTTTTACCAAGTACCCAGAAGAGATCCCAGACTATTTCAAGCAGGCCTTTCC
TGAGGGCCTGTCCTGGGAGAGGTCCCTGGAGTTCGAGGACGGCGGCTCCGCCTCCGTGAGCGCCCACATC
AGCCTGAGGGGCAACACCTTCTACCACAAGTCCAAGTTCACCGGCGTGAACTTCCCCGCCGACGGCCCCA
TCATGCAGAACCAGAGCGTGGACTGGGAGCCCTCCACCGAGAAGATCACCGCCAGCGACGGCGTGCTGAA
GGGCGACGTGACCATGTACCTGAAGCTGGAGGGCGGCGGCAACCACAAGTGCCAGATGAAGACCACCTAC
AAGGCCGCCAAGGAGATCCTGGAGATGCCCGGCGACCACTACATCGGCCACAGGCTGGTGAGGAAGACCG
AGGGCAACATCACCGAGCAGGTGGAGGACGCCGTGGCCCACTCCGGTGGCGGAGGCTCGGGCGGAGGTGG
GTCGGGTACCATGTCTAATGGTTATGAAGACCACATGGCCGAAGACTGCAGGGGTGACATCGGGAGAACG
AATTTGATCGTCAACTACCTCCCTCAGAACATGACCCAGGATGAGTTACGAAGCCTGTTCAGCAGCATTG
GTGAAGTTGAATCTGCAAAACTTATTCGGGATAAAGTAGCAGGACACAGCTTGGGCTATGGCTTTGTGAA
CTACGTGACCGCGAAGGATGCAGAGAGAGCGATCAACACGCTGAACGGCTTGAGGCTCCAGTCAAAAACC
ATTAAGGTGTCGTATGCTCGCCCGAGCTCAGAGGTGATCAAAGACGCCAACTTGTACATCAGCGGGCTCC
CGCGGACCATGACCCAGAAGGACGTAGAAGACATGTTCTCTCGGTTTGGGCGGATCATCAACTCGCGGGT
CCTCGTGGATCAGACTACAGGTTTGTCCAGAGGGGTTGCGTTTATCCGGTTTGACAAACGGTCGGAGGCA
GAAGAGGCAATTACCAGTTTCAATGGTCATAAACCCCCAGGTTCCTCTGAGCCCATCACAGTGAAGTTTG
CAGCCAACCCCAACCAGAACAAAAACGTGGCACTCCTCTCGCAGCTGTACCACTCGCCAGCGAAGCTTGG
AAACGCCTCCTCCGGCTGGTGCATTTTCATCTACAACCTGGGGCAGGATGCCGACGAGGGGATCCTCTGG
CAGATGTTTGGGCCGTTTGGTGCCGTCACCAATGTGAAAGTGATCCGCGACTTCAACACCAACAAGTGCA
AAGGGTTTGGCTTTGTGACCATGACAAACTATGAAGAAGCCGCGATGGCCATAGCCAGCCTGAACGGCTA
CCGCCTGGGGGACAAAATCTTACAGGTTTCCTTCAAAACCAACAAGTCCCACAAATAACTCGAGTCTAGA
GGGCCCGTTTAAACCCGCTGATCAGCCTCGACTGTGCCTTCTAGTTGCCAGCCATCTGTTGTTTGCCCCT
CCCCCGTGCCTTCCTTGACCCTGGAAGGTGCCACTCCCACTGTCCTTTCCTAATAAAATGAGGAAATTGC
ATCGCATTGTCTGAGTAGGTGTCATTCTATTCTGGGGGGTGGGGTGGGGCAGGACAGCAAGGGGGAGGAT
TGGGAAGACAATAGCAGGCATGCTGGGGATGCGGTGGGCTCTATGGCTTCTGAGGCGGAAAGAACCAGCT
GGGGCTCTAGGGGGTATCCCC
[124 nt withheld, positions 2682-2805]
C
[91 nt withheld, positions 2807-2897]
AGGGTGATGGTTCACGTACCTAGAAGTTCCTATTCCGAAGTTCCTATTCTCTAGAAAGTATAGGAACTTC
CTTGGCCAAAAAGCCTGAACTCACCGCGACGTCTGTCGAGAAGTTTCTGATCGAAAAGTTCGACAGCGTC
TCCGACCTGATGCAGCTCTCGGAGGGCGAAGAATCTCGTGCTTTCAGCTTCGATGTAGGAGGGCGTGGAT
ATGTCCTGCGGGTAAATAGCTGCGCCGATGGTTTCTACAAAGATCGTTATGTTTATCGGCACTTTGCATC
GGCCGCGCTCCCGATTCCGGAAGTGCTTGACATTGGGGAATTCAGCGAGAGCCTGACCTATTGCATCTCC
CGCCGTGCACAGGGTGTCACGTTGCAAGACCTGCCTGAAACCGAACTGCCCGCTGTTCTGCAGCCGGTCG
CGGAGGCCATGGATGCGATCGCTGCGGCCGATCTTAGCCAGACGAGCGGGTTCGGCCCATTCGGACCGCA
AGGAATCGGTCAATACACTACATGGCGTGATTTCATATGCGCGATTGCTGATCCCCATGTGTATCACTGG
CAAACTGTGATGGACGACACCGTCAGTGCGTCCGTCGCGCAGGCTCTCGATGAGCTGATGCTTTGGGCCG
AGGACTGCCCCGAAGTCCGGCACCTCGTGCACGCGGATTTCGGCTCCAACAATGTCCTGACGGACAATGG
CCGCATAACAGCGGTCATTGACTGGAGCGAGGCGATGTTCGGGGATTCCCAATACGAGGTCGCCAACATC
TTCTTCTGGAGGCCGTGGTTGGCTTGTATGGAGCAGCAGACGCGCTACTTCGAGCGGAGGCATCCGGAGC
TTGCAGGATCGCCGCGGCTCCGGGCGTATATGCTCCGCATTGGTCTTGACCAACTCTATCAGAGCTTGGT
TGACGGCAATTTCGATGATGCAGCTTGGGCGCAGGGTCGATGCGACGCAATCGTCCGATCCGGAGCCGGG
ACTGTCGGGCGTACACAAATCGCCCGCAGAAGCGCGGCCGTCTGGACCGATGGCTGTGTAGAAGTACTCG
CCGATAGTGGAAACCGACGCCCCAGCACTCGTCCGAGGGCAAAGGAATAGCACGTACTACGAGATTTCGA
TTCCACCGCCGCCTTCTATGAAAGGTTGGGCTTCGGAATCGTTTTCCGGGACGCCGGCTGGATGATCCTC
CAGCGCGGGGATCTCATGCTGGAGTTCTTCGCCCACCCCAACTTGTTTATTGCAGCTTATAATGGTTACA
AATAAAGCAATAGCATCACAAATTTCACAAATAAAGCATTTTTTTCACTGCATTCTAGTTGTGGTTTGTC
CAAACTCATCAATGTATCTTATCATGTCTGTATACCGTCGACCTCTAGCTAGAGCTTGGCGTAATCATGG
TCATAGCTGTTTCCTGTGTGAAATTGTTATCCGCTCACAATTCCACACAACATACGAGCCGGAAGCATAA
AGTGTAAAGCCTGGGGTGCCTAATGAGTGAGCTAACTCACATTAATTGCGTTGCGCTCACTGCCCGCTTT
CCAGTCGGGAAACCTGTCGTGCCAGCTGCATTAATGAATCGGCCAACGCGCGGGGAGAGGCGGTTTGCGT
ATTGGGCGCTCTTCCGCTTCCTCGCTCACTGACTCGCTGCGCTCGGTCGTTCGGCTGCGGCGAGCGGTAT
CAGCTCACTCAAAGGCGGTAATACGGTTATCCACAGAATCAGGGGATAACGCAGGAAAGAACATGTGAGC
AAAAGGCCAGCAAAAGGCCAGGAACCGTAAAAAGGCCGCGTTGCTGGCGTTTTTCCATAGGCTCCGCCCC
CCTGACGAGCATCACAAAAATCGACGCTCAAGTCAGAGGTGGCGAAACCCGACAGGACTATAAAGATACC
AGGCGTTTCCCCCTGGAAGCTCCCTCGTGCGCTCTCCTGTTCCGACCCTGCCGCTTACCGGATACCTGTC
CGCCTTTCTCCCTTCGGGAAGCGTGGCGCTTTCTCATAGCTCACGCTGTAGGTATCTCAGTTCGGTGTAG
GTCGTTCGCTCCAAGCTGGGCTGTGTGCACGAACCCCCCGTTCAGCCCGACCGCTGCGCCTTATCCGGTA
ACTATCGTCTTGAGTCCAACCCGGTAAGACACGACTTATCGCCACTGGCAGCAGCCACTGGTAACAGGAT
TAGCAGAGCGAGGTATGTAGGCGGTGCTACAGAGTTCTTGAAGTGGTGGCCTAACTACGGCTACACTAGA
AGAACAGTATTTGGTATCTGCGCTCTGCTGAAGCCAGTTACCTTCGGAAAAAGAGTTGGTAGCTCTTGAT
CCGGCAAACAAACCACCGCTGGTAGCGGTGGTTTTTTTGTTTGCAAGCAGCAGATTACGCGCAGAAAAAA
AGGATCTCAAGAAGATCCTTTGATCTTTTCTACGGGGTCTGACGCTCAGTGGAACGAAAACTCACGTTAA
GGGATTTTGGTCATGAGATTATCAAAAAGGATCTTCACCTAGATCCTTTTAAATTAAAAATGAAGTTTTA
AATCAATCTAAAGTATATATGAGTAAACTTGGTCTGACAGTTACCAATGCTTAATCAGTGAGGCACCTAT
CTCAGCGATCTGTCTATTTCGTTCATCCATAGTTGCCTGACTCCCCGTCGTGTAGATAACTACGATACGG
GAGGGCTTACCATCTGGCCCCAGTGCTGCAATGATACCGCGAGACCCACGCTCACCGGCTCCAGATTTAT
CAGCAATAAACCAGCCAGCCGGAAGGGCCGAGCGCAGAAGTGGTCCTGCAACTTTATCCGCCTCCATCCA
GTCTATTAATTGTTGCCGGGAAGCTAGAGTAAGTAGTTCGCCAGTTAATAGTTTGCGCAACGTTGTTGCC
ATTGCTACAGGCATCGTGGTGTCACGCTCGTCGTTTGGTATGGCTTCATTCAGCTCCGGTTCCCAACGAT
CAAGGCGAGTTACATGATCCCCCATGTTGTGCAAAAAAGCGGTTAGCTCCTTCGGTCCTCCGATCGTTGT
CAGAAGTAAGTTGGCCGCAGTGTTATCACTCATGGTTATGGCAGCACTGCATAATTCTCTTACTGTCATG
CCATCCGTAAGATGCTTTTCTGTGACTGGTGAGTACTCAACCAAGTCATTCTGAGAATAGTGTATGCGGC
GACCGAGTTGCTCTTGCCCGGCGTCAATACGGGATAATACCGCGCCACATAGCAGAACTTTAAAAGTGCT
CATCATTGGAAAACGTTCTTCGGGGCGAAAACTCTCAAGGATCTTACCGCTGTTGAGATCCAGTTCGATG
TAACCCACTCGTGCACCCAACTGATCTTCAGCATCTTTTACTTTCACCAGCGTTTCTGGGTGAGCAAAAA
CAGGAAGGCAAAATGCCGCAAAAAAGGGAATAAGGGCGACACGGAAATGTTGAATACTCATACTCTTCCT
TTTTCAATATTATTGAAGCATTTATCAGGGTTATTGTCTCATGAGCGGATACATATTTGAATGTATTTAG
AAAAATAAACAAATAGGGGTTCCGCGCACATTTCCCCGAAAAGTGCCACCTGACGTCGACGGATCGGGAG
ATCTCCCGATCCCCTATGGTGCACTCTCAGTACAATCTGCTCTGATGCCGCATAGTTAAGCCAGTATCTG
CTCCCTGCTTGTGTGTTGGAGGTCGCTGAGTAGTGCGCGAGCAAAATTTAAGCTACAACAAGGCAAGGCT
TGACCGACAATTGCATGAAGAATCTGCTTAGGGTTAGGCGTTTTGCGCTGCTTCGCGATGTACGGGCCAG
ATATACGCGTT
Features (pLannotate 1.2.2; 23 found; start..end, strand, type, name):
      1..380     +  enhancer       CMV enhancer: human cytomegalovirus immediate early enhancer
    381..584     +  promoter       CMV promoter: human cytomegalovirus (CMV) immediate early promoter
    586..605     +  promoter       PLtetO-1 promoter (fragment): modified phage lambda PL promoter with tet operator sites (Lutz and Bujard, 1997)
    607..626     +  promoter       PLtetO-1 promoter (fragment): modified phage lambda PL promoter with tet operator sites (Lutz and Bujard, 1997)
    634..667     +  promoter       TRE3GV promoter (fragment): 3rd-generation Tet-responsive promoter that can be activated by binding of Tet-On® 3G, optimized for retroviral and lentiviral vectors
    761..781     +  CDS            FLAG (fragment): FLAG® epitope tag, followed by an enterokinase cleavage site
    791..1444    +  CDS            mKO2: mKO2 is a basic (constitutively fluorescent) orange fluorescent protein published in 2008, derived from Verrillofungia concinna. It has moderate acid sensitivity.
   1481..2365    +  CDS            ELAVL1 (fragment): ELAV1_HUMAN - Also known as HUR. Experimental evidence at protein level: Swiss-Prot protein existence level 1. RNA-binding protein that binds to the 3'-UTR region of mRNAs and increases their stability (PubMed:14517288, PubMed:18285462, PubMed:31358969). Involved in embryonic stem cells (ESCs) differentiation: preferentially binds mRNAs that are not methylated by N6-methyladenosine (m6A), stabilizing them, promoting ESCs differentiation (By similarity). Binds to poly-U elements and AU-rich elements (AREs) in the 3'-UTR of target mRNAs (PubMed:8626503, PubMed:17632515, PubMed:18285462, PubMed:2
   2412..2636    +  polyA_signal   bGH poly(A) signal: bovine growth hormone polyadenylation signal
   2640..2661    +  promoter       SV40 promoter (fragment): SV40 enhancer and early promoter
   2682..2915    +  rep_origin     f1 ori (fragment) (sequence partly withheld): f1 bacteriophage origin of replication; arrow indicates direction of (+) strand synthesis
   2920..2967    +  protein_bind   FRT: FLP-mediated recombination occurs in the 8-bp core sequence TCTAGAAA (Turan and Bode, 2011). FLP recombinase from the Saccharomyces cerevisiae 2μ plasmid
   2975..3997    +  CDS            HygR: aminoglycoside phosphotransferase from E. coli; aph(4)-Ia; confers resistance to hygromycin
   4007..4132    +  CDS            ble (fragment): BLE_KLEPN - Experimental evidence at protein level: Swiss-Prot protein existence level 1. Binding protein with a strong affinity to the bleomycin family of antibiotics. Binds to CL990; an antimitotic-antibiotic compound. From Klebsiella pneumoniae.
   4127..4248    +  polyA_signal   SV40 poly(A) signal: SV40 polyadenylation signal
   4321..4337    -  protein_bind   lac operator: The lac repressor binds to the lac operator to inhibit transcription in E. coli. This inhibition can be relieved by adding lactose or isopropyl-β-D-thiogalactopyranoside (IPTG). lac repressor encoded by lacI
   4345..4375    -  promoter       lac promoter: promoter for the E. coli lac operon
   4390..4411    -  protein_bind   CAP binding site: CAP binding activates transcription in the presence of cAMP. E. coli catabolite activator protein
   4424..4516    -  CDS            lacI (fragment): lac repressor; lacI; The lac repressor binds to the lac operator to inhibit transcription in E. coli. This inhibition can be relieved by adding lactose or isopropyl-β-D-thiogalactopyranoside (IPTG).
   4699..5287    -  rep_origin     ori: high-copy-number ColE1/pMB1/pBR322/pUC origin of replication
   5458..6318    -  CDS            AmpR: β-lactamase; bla; confers resistance to ampicillin, carbenicillin, and related antibiotics
   6319..6423    -  promoter       AmpR promoter: bla
   6482..6534    -  misc_feature   bom (fragment): basis of mobility region from pBR322
