[The description below was written by a language model from this plasmid's Addgene catalogue record and pLannotate feature annotations shown in this document.]
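Description:
pcDNA5/FRT/TO/Flag-mKO2-HuR.DelHNS is a 6.7 kb mammalian expression plasmid built on a pcDNA5/FRT/TO backbone that already carries N-terminal FLAG and mKO2 tags, and it is designed for the Flp-In T-REx system. In bacteria it is maintained at high copy through a ColE1/pUC-type origin and selected with ampicillin (AmpR under its own bla promoter). Short remnants of f1 ori, lac regulatory elements and other vector sequences are also annotated but are not functionally central.

The expression cassette is driven by the CMV enhancer/promoter followed by tet operator sequences (annotated as short tetO-containing promoter fragments). In host cells expressing the Tet repressor, transcription is therefore held off until tetracycline or doxycycline is added. Downstream lies a single open reading frame encoding the FLAG epitope, the orange fluorescent protein mKO2 and human ELAVL1 (HuR), terminated by the bGH polyadenylation signal. HuR is an RNA-binding protein that binds AU-rich elements in mRNA 3′ UTRs and stabilises its targets. In this variant the HNS, the HuR nuclear-cytoplasmic shuttling sequence (residues 205-237), has been deleted and replaced by a lysine-leucine dipeptide encoded by the HindIII site used to join the flanking fragments. The insert was cloned between KpnI and XhoI.

An FRT site sits directly upstream of a hygromycin resistance gene that has no evident promoter of its own. Flp-mediated integration into a genomic FRT locus of a Flp-In host line is what activates hygromycin resistance, allowing selection of isogenic, single-copy stable lines. The construct suits inducible expression and fluorescence imaging or FLAG-based detection of a shuttling-deficient HuR, presumably for comparison with wild-type HuR localisation and function.
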