Addgene plasmid #110373: pcDNA5/FRT/TO/Flag-mKO2-HuR.DelHNS
Purpose: Mammalian expression of mKO2-HuR (DelHNS) with FLAG tag, Flp-In T-Rex system
Depositing lab: Sandra Martha Gomes Dias. Depositing organization: Centro Nacional de Pesquisa em Energia e Materiais (CNPEM).
Backbone
  Vector backbone: pcDNA5/FRT/TO/FLAG-mKO2
  Backbone manufacturer: #110371
  Backbone size w/o insert (bp): 5834
  Total vector size (bp): 6688
  Vector type: Mammalian Expression
  Selectable markers: Hygromycin
Growth in bacteria
  Bacterial resistance: Ampicillin, 100 μg/mL
  Growth temperature: 37°C
  Growth strain: DH5alpha
  Copy number: High Copy
Gene/Insert
  Gene/Insert name: ELAV like RNA binding protein 1 (alt names: ELAVL1; HuR)
  Species: H. sapiens (human)
  Insert size (bp): 981
  Mutation: HNS (HuR nuclear-cytoplasmic shuttling sequence) deleted, 205-237, replaced by lisine-leucine (KL), HindIII site
  GenBank ID: 1994 NM_001419
  Entrez Gene: ELAVL1 (a.k.a. ELAV1, HUR, Hua, MelG)
  Promoter: CMV
  Tag / fusion protein: FLAG (N terminal on backbone); mKO2 (N terminal on backbone)
  Cloning method: Restriction Enzyme; 5′ cloning site KpnI (not destroyed); 3′ cloning site XhoI (not destroyed)
  Sequencing primers: 5′ CMV Forward 5'-CGCAAATGGGCGGTAGGCGTG-3'
Terms and licenses: Academic/Nonprofit Terms; Industry Terms: Not Available to Industry
Depositor comments: Insert created by joining regions before (Addgene #110395) and after (Addgene #110395) HuR HNS by HindIII restriction site
How to cite: pcDNA5/FRT/TO/Flag-mKO2-HuR.DelHNS was a gift from Sandra Martha Gomes Dias (Addgene plasmid # 110373 ; http://n2t.net/addgene:110373 ; RRID:Addgene_110373)
